>Addgene plasmid #193209 | Lenti-sgCrebbp#1/Cre | addgene full sequence | sequence record 379415 | Addgene NGS Result
GACATTGATTATTGACTAGTTATTAATAGTAATCAATTACGGGGTCATTAGTTCATAGCCCATATATGGA
GTTCCGCGTTACATAACTTACGGTAAATGGCCCGCCTGGCTGACCGCCCAACGACCCCCGCCCATTGACG
TCAATAATGACGTATGTTCCCATAGTAACGCCAATAGGGACTTTCCATTGACGTCAATGGGTGGAGTATT
TACGGTAAACTGCCCACTTGGCAGTACATCAAGTGTATCATATGCCAAGTACGCCCCCTATTGACGTCAA
TGACGGTAAATGGCCCGCCTGGCATTATGCCCAGTACATGACCTTATGGGACTTTCCTACTTGGCAGTAC
ATCTACGTATTAGTCATCGCTATTACCATGGTGATGCGGTTTTGGCAGTACATCAATGGGCGTGGATAGC
GGTTTGACTCACGGGGATTTCCAAGTCTCCACCCCATTGACGTCAATGGGAGTTTGTTTTGGCACCAAAA
TCAACGGGACTTTCCAAAATGTCGTAACAACTCCGCCCCATTGACGCAAATGGGCGGTAGGCGTGTACGG
TGGGAGGTCTATATAAGCAGCGCGTTTTGCCTGTACTGGGTCTCTCTGGTTAGACCAGATCTGAGCCTGG
GAGCTCTCTGGCTAACTAGGGAACCCACTGCTTAAGCCTCAATAAAGCTTGCCTTGAGTGCTTCAAGTAG
TGTGTGCCCGTCTGTTGTGTGACTCTGGTAACTAGAGATCCCTCAGACCCTTTTAGTCAGTGTGGAAAAT
CTCTAGCAGTGGCGCCCGAACAGGGACTTGAAAGCGAAAGGGAAACCAGAGGAGCTCTCTCGACGCAGGA
CTCGGCTTGCTGAAGCGCGCACGGCAAGAGGCGAGGGGCGGCGACTGGTGAGTACGCCAAAAATTTTGAC
TAGCGGAGGCTAGAAGGAGAGAGATGGGTGCGAGAGCGTCAGTATTAAGCGGGGGAGAATTAGATCGCGA
TGGGAAAAAATTCGGTTAAGGCCAGGGGGAAAGAAAAAATATAAATTAAAACATATAGTATGGGCAAGCA
GGGAGCTAGAACGATTCGCAGTTAATCCTGGCCTGTTAGAAACATCAGAAGGCTGTAGACAAATACTGGG
ACAGCTACAACCATCCCTTCAGACAGGATCAGAAGAACTTAGATCATTATATAATACAGTAGCAACCCTC
TATTGTGTGCATCAAAGGATAGAGATAAAAGACACCAAGGAAGCTTTAGACAAGATAGAGGAAGAGCAAA
ACAAAAGTAAGACCACCGCACAGCAAGCGGCCGGCCGCTGATCTTCAGACCTGGAGGAGGAGATATGAGG
GACAATTGGAGAAGTGAATTATATAAATATAAAGTAGTAAAAATTGAACCATTAGGAGTAGCACCCACCA
AGGCAAAGAGAAGAGTGGTGCAGAGAGAAAAAAGAGCAGTGGGAATAGGAGCTTTGTTCCTTGGGTTCTT
GGGAGCAGCAGGAAGCACTATGGGCGCAGCGTCAATGACGCTGACGGTACAGGCCAGACAATTATTGTCT
GGTATAGTGCAGCAGCAGAACAATTTGCTGAGGGCTATTGAGGCGCAACAGCATCTGTTGCAACTCACAG
TCTGGGGCATCAAGCAGCTCCAGGCAAGAATCCTGGCTGTGGAAAGATACCTAAAGGATCAACAGCTCCT
GGGGATTTGGGGTTGCTCTGGAAAACTCATTTGCACCACTGCTGTGCCTTGGAATGCTAGTTGGAGTAAT
AAATCTCTGGAACAGATTTGGAATCACACGACCTGGATGGAGTGGGACAGAGAAATTAACAATTACACAA
GCTTAATACACTCCTTAATTGAAGAATCGCAAAACCAGCAAGAAAAGAATGAACAAGAATTATTGGAATT
AGATAAATGGGCAAGTTTGTGGAATTGGTTTAACATAACAAATTGGCTGTGGTATATAAAATTATTCATA
ATGATAGTAGGAGGCTTGGTAGGTTTAAGAATAGTTTTTGCTGTACTTTCTATAGTGAATAGAGTTAGGC
AGGGATATTCACCATTATCGTTTCAGACCCACCTCCCAACCCCGAGGGGACCCGACAGGCCCGAAGGAAT
AGAAGAAGAAGGTGGAGAGAGAGACAGAGACAGATCCATTCGATTAGTGAACGGATCGGCACTGCGTGCG
CCAATTCTGCAGACAAATGGCAGTATTCATCCACAATTTTAAAAGAAAAGGGGGGATTGGGGGGTACAGT
GCAGGGGAAAGAATAGTAGACATAATAGCAACAGACATACAAACTAAAGAATTACAAAAACAAATTACAA
AAATTCAAAATTTTCGGGTTTATTACAGGGACAGCAGAGATCCAGTTTGGTTAGTACCGGGCCCGCTCTA
GCCCTGCAGGAACTGTTTAAACTGTGAGGGCCTATTTCCCATGATTCCTTCATATTTGCATATACGATAC
AAGGCTGTTAGAGAGATAATTGGAATTAATTTGACTGTAAACACAAAGATATTAGTACAAAATACGTGAC
GTAGAAAGTAATAATTTCTTGGGTAGTTTGCAGTTTTAAAATTATGTTTTAAAATGGACTATCATATGCT
TACCGTAACTTGAAAGTATTTCGATTTCTTGGCTTTATATATCTTGTGGAAAGGACCAAACACCGCTGTA
GTAGGCTGCATCACGGTTTAAGAGCTATGCTGGAAACAGCATAGCAAGTTTAAATAAGGCTAGTCCGTTA
TCAACTTGAAAAAGTGGCACCGAGTCGGTGCTTTTTTGTTTGGCGCGCCTATGGCTTAATTAACATGGCG
GCCGCATTCTACCGGGTAGGGGAGGCGCTTTTCCCAAGGCAGTCTGGAGCATGCGCTTTAGCAGCCCCGC
TGGGCACTTGGCGCTACACAAGTGGCCTCTGGCCTCGCACACATTCCACATCCACCGGTAGGCGCCAACC
GGCTCCGTTCTTTGGTGGCCCCTTCGCGCCACCTTCTACTCCTCCCCTAGTCAGGAAGTTCCCCCCCGCC
CCGCAGCTCGCGTCGTGCAGGACGTGACAAATGGAAGTAGCACGTCTCACTAGTCTCGTGCAGATGGACA
GCACCGCTGAGCAATGGAAGCGGGTAGGCCTTTGGGGCAGCGGCCAATAGCAGCTTTGCTCCTTCGCTTT
CTGGGCTCAGAGGCTGGGAAGGGGTGGGTCCGGGGGCGGGCTCAGGGGCGGGCTCAGGGGCGGGGCGGGC
GCCCGAAGGTCCTCCGGAGGCCCGGCATTCTGCACGCTTCAAAAGCGCACGTCTGCCGCGCTGTTCTCCT
CTTCCTCATCTCCGGGACCCGGGATGCCCAAGAAGAAGAGGAAGGTGTCCAATTTACTGACCGTACACCA
AAATTTGCCTGCATTACCGGTCGATGCAACGAGTGATGAGGTTCGCAAGAACCTGATGGACATGTTCAGG
GATCGCCAGGCGTTTTCTGAGCATACCTGGAAAATGCTTCTGTCCGTTTGCCGGTCGTGGGCGGCATGGT
GCAAGTTGAATAACCGGAAATGGTTTCCCGCAGAACCTGAAGATGTTCGCGATTATCTTCTATATCTTCA
GGCGCGCGGTCTGGCAGTAAAAACTATCCAGCAACATTTGGGCCAGCTAAACATGCTTCATCGTCGGTCC
GGGCTGCCACGACCAAGTGACAGCAATGCTGTTTCACTGGTTATGCGGCGGATCCGAAAAGAAAACGTTG
ATGCCGGTGAACGTGCAAAACAGGCTCTAGCGTTCGAACGCACTGATTTCGACCAGGTTCGTTCACTCAT
GGAAAATAGCGATCGCTGCCAGGATATACGTAATCTGGCATTTCTGGGGATTGCTTATAACACCCTGTTA
CGTATAGCCGAAATTGCCAGGATCAGGGTTAAAGATATCTCACGTACTGACGGTGGGAGAATGTTAATCC
ATATTGGCAGAACGAAAACGCTGGTTAGCACCGCAGGTGTAGAGAAGGCACTTAGCCTGGGGGTAACTAA
ACTGGTCGAGCGATGGATTTCCGTCTCTGGTGTAGCTGATGATCCGAATAACTACCTGTTTTGCCGGGTC
AGAAAAAATGGTGTTGCCGCGCCATCTGCCACCAGCCAGCTATCAACTCGCGCCCTGGAAGGGATTTTTG
AAGCAACTCATCGATTGATTTACGGCGCTAAGGATGACTCTGGTCAGAGATACCTGGCCTGGTCTGGACA
CAGTGCCCGTGTCGGAGCCGCGCGAGATATGGCCCGCGCTGGAGTTTCAATACCGGAGATCATGCAAGCT
GGTGGCTGGACCAATGTAAATATTGTCATGAACTATATCCGTAACCTGGATAGTGAAACAGGGGCAATGG
TGCGCCTGCTGGAAGATGGCGATTAGCCATGTTTAAGGGTTCCGGTTCCACTAGGTACAATTCGATATCA
AGCTTATCGATAATCAACCTCTGGATTACAAAATTTGTGAAAGATTGACTGGTATTCTTAACTATGTTGC
TCCTTTTACGCTATGTGGATACGCTGCTTTAATGCCTTTGTATCATGCTATTGCTTCCCGTATGGCTTTC
ATTTTCTCCTCCTTGTATAAATCCTGGTTGCTGTCTCTTTATGAGGAGTTGTGGCCCGTTGTCAGGCAAC
GTGGCGTGGTGTGCACTGTGTTTGCTGACGCAACCCCCACTGGTTGGGGCATTGCCACCACCTGTCAGCT
CCTTTCCGGGACTTTCGCTTTCCCCCTCCCTATTGCCACGGCGGAACTCATCGCCGCCTGCCTTGCCCGC
TGCTGGACAGGGGCTCGGCTGTTGGGCACTGACAATTCCGTGGTGTTGTCGGGGAAATCATCGTCCTTTC
CTTGGCTGCTCGCCTGTGTTGCCACCTGGATTCTGCGCGGGACGTCCTTCTGCTACGTCCCTTCGGCCCT
CAATCCAGCGGACCTTCCTTCCCGCGGCCTGCTGCCGGCTCTGCGGCCTCTTCCGCGTCTTCGCCTTCGC
CCTCAGACGAGTCGGATCTCCCTTTGGGCCGCCTCCCCGCATCGATACCGTCGACCTCGATCGAGACCTA
GAAAAACATGGAGCAATCACAAGTAGCAATACAGCAGCTACCAATGCTGATTGTGCCTGGCTAGAAGCAC
AAGAGGAGGAGGAGGTGGGTTTTCCAGTCACACCTCAGGTACCTTTAAGACCAATGACTTACAAGGCAGC
TGTAGATCTTAGCCACTTTTTAAAAGAAAAGGGGGGACTGGAAGGGCTAATTCACTCCCAACGAAGACAA
GATATCCTTGATCTGTGGATCTACCACACACAAGGCTACTTCCCTGATTGGCAGAACTACACACCAGGGC
CAGGGATCAGATATCCACTGACCTTTGGATGGTGCTACAAGCTAGTACCAGTTGAGCAAGAGAAGGTAGA
AGAAGCCAATGAAGGAGAGAACACCCGCTTGTTACACCCTGTGAGCCTGCATGGGATGGATGACCCGGAG
AGAGAAGTATTAGAGTGGAGGTTTGACAGCCGCCTAGCATTTCATCACATGGCCCGAGAGCTGCATCCGG
ACTGTACTGGGTCTCTCTGGTTAGACCAGATCTGAGCCTGGGAGCTCTCTGGCTAACTAGGGAACCCACT
GCTTAAGCCTCAATAAAGCTTGCCTTGAGTGCTTCAAGTAGTGTGTGCCCGTCTGTTGTGTGACTCTGGT
AACTAGAGATCCCTCAGACCCTTTTAGTCAGTGTGGAAAATCTCTAGCAGCATGTGAGCAAAAGGCCAGC
AAAAGGCCAGGAACCGTAAAAAGGCCGCGTTGCTGGCGTTTTTCCATAGGCTCCGCCCCCCTGACGAGCA
TCACAAAAATCGACGCTCAAGTCAGAGGTGGCGAAACCCGACAGGACTATAAAGATACCAGGCGTTTCCC
CCTGGAAGCTCCCTCGTGCGCTCTCCTGTTCCGACCCTGCCGCTTACCGGATACCTGTCCGCCTTTCTCC
CTTCGGGAAGCGTGGCGCTTTCTCATAGCTCACGCTGTAGGTATCTCAGTTCGGTGTAGGTCGTTCGCTC
CAAGCTGGGCTGTGTGCACGAACCCCCCGTTCAGCCCGACCGCTGCGCCTTATCCGGTAACTATCGTCTT
GAGTCCAACCCGGTAAGACACGACTTATCGCCACTGGCAGCAGCCACTGGTAACAGGATTAGCAGAGCGA
GGTATGTAGGCGGTGCTACAGAGTTCTTGAAGTGGTGGCCTAACTACGGCTACACTAGAAGAACAGTATT
TGGTATCTGCGCTCTGCTGAAGCCAGTTACCTTCGGAAAAAGAGTTGGTAGCTCTTGATCCGGCAAACAA
ACCACCGCTGGTAGCGGTGGTTTTTTTGTTTGCAAGCAGCAGATTACGCGCAGAAAAAAAGGATCTCAAG
AAGATCCTTTGATCTTTTCTACGGGGTCTGACGCTCAGTGGAACGAAAACTCACGTTAAGGGATTTTGGT
CATGAGATTATCAAAAAGGATCTTCACCTAGATCCTTTTAAATTAAAAATGAAGTTTTAAATCAATCTAA
AGTATATATGAGTAAACTTGGTCTGACAGTTACCAATGCTTAATCAGTGAGGCACCTATCTCAGCGATCT
GTCTATTTCGTTCATCCATAGTTGCCTGACTCCCCGTCGTGTAGATAACTACGATACGGGAGGGCTTACC
ATCTGGCCCCAGTGCTGCAATGATACCGCGAGACCCACGCTCACCGGCTCCAGATTTATCAGCAATAAAC
CAGCCAGCCGGAAGGGCCGAGCGCAGAAGTGGTCCTGCAACTTTATCCGCCTCCATCCAGTCTATTAATT
GTTGCCGGGAAGCTAGAGTAAGTAGTTCGCCAGTTAATAGTTTGCGCAACGTTGTTGCCATTGCTACAGG
CATCGTGGTGTCACGCTCGTCGTTTGGTATGGCTTCATTCAGCTCCGGTTCCCAACGATCAAGGCGAGTT
ACATGATCCCCCATGTTGTGCAAAAAAGCGGTTAGCTCCTTCGGTCCTCCGATCGTTGTCAGAAGTAAGT
TGGCCGCAGTGTTATCACTCATGGTTATGGCAGCACTGCATAATTCTCTTACTGTCATGCCATCCGTAAG
ATGCTTTTCTGTGACTGGTGAGTACTCAACCAAGTCATTCTGAGAATAGTGTATGCGGCGACCGAGTTGC
TCTTGCCCGGCGTCAATACGGGATAATACCGCGCCACATAGCAGAACTTTAAAAGTGCTCATCATTGGAA
AACGTTCTTCGGGGCGAAAACTCTCAAGGATCTTACCGCTGTTGAGATCCAGTTCGATGTAACCCACTCG
TGCACCCAACTGATCTTCAGCATCTTTTACTTTCACCAGCGTTTCTGGGTGAGCAAAAACAGGAAGGCAA
AATGCCGCAAAAAAGGGAATAAGGGCGACACGGAAATGTTGAATACTCATACTCTTCCTTTTTCAATATT
ATTGAAGCATTTATCAGGGTTATTGTCTCATGAGCGGATACATATTTGAATGTATTTAGAAAAATAAACA
AATAGGGGTTCCGCGCACATTTCCCCGAAAAGTGCCACCTGACGTCGACGGATCGGGAGATCTCCCGATC
CCCTATGGTGCACTCTCAGTACAATCTGCTCTGATGCCGCATAGTTAAGCCAGTATCTGCTCCCTGCTTG
TGTGTTGGAGGTCGCTGAGTAGTGCGCGAGCAAAATTTAAGCTACAACAAGGCAAGGCTTGACCGACAAT
TGCATGAAGAATCTGCTTAGGGTTAGGCGTTTTGCGCTGCTTCGCGATGTACGGGCCAGATATACGCGTT
Features (pLannotate 1.2.2; 21 found; start..end, strand, type, name):
      1..380     +  enhancer       CMV enhancer: human cytomegalovirus immediate early enhancer
    381..580     +  promoter       CMV promoter: human cytomegalovirus (CMV) immediate early promoter
    598..778     +  LTR            5' LTR (truncated): truncated 5' long terminal repeat (LTR) from HIV-1
    825..950     +  misc_feature   HIV-1 Ψ: packaging signal of human immunodeficiency virus type 1
    934..1272    +  CDS            HIV-1 gag (fragment): gag protein from human immunodeficiency virus 1; gag
   1447..1680    +  misc_feature   RRE: The Rev response element (RRE) of HIV-1 allows for Rev-dependent mRNA export from the nucleus to the cytoplasm.
   2057..2157    +  CDS            Rev (fragment): human immunodeficiency virus 1 (HIV-1) Rev protein; rev; enhances nuclear export of unspliced and incompletely spliced viral mRNAs
   2207..2324    +  misc_feature   cPPT/CTS: central polypurine tract and central termination sequence of HIV-1
   2406..2646    +  promoter       U6 promoter: RNA polymerase III promoter for human U6 snRNA
   2694..2761    +  misc_RNA       tracrRNA (fragment): trans-activating CRISPR RNA for the Streptococcus pyogenes CRISPR/Cas9 system
   2814..3306    +  promoter       PGK promoter: mouse phosphoglycerate kinase 1 promoter
   3336..4366    +  CDS            Cre (fragment): site-specific recombinase Cre is a site-specific recombinase from bacteriophage P1. Recombination occurs at loxP sequences.
   4399..4422    +  misc_feature   MCS (fragment): pBluescript multiple cloning site
   4422..5010    +  misc_feature   WPRE: woodchuck hepatitis virus posttranscriptional regulatory element
   5011..5030    +  misc_feature   MCS (fragment): pBluescript multiple cloning site
   5032..5532    +  CDS            nef (fragment): NEF_HV1LA - Experimental evidence at protein level: Swiss-Prot protein existence level 1. Extracellular Nef protein targets CD4(+) T-lymphocytes for apoptosis by interacting with CXCR4 surface receptors. From Human immunodeficiency virus type 1 group M subtype B (isolate Lai) (HIV-1).
   5539..5719    +  LTR            5' LTR (truncated): truncated 5' long terminal repeat (LTR) from HIV-1
   5781..6369    -  rep_origin     ori: high-copy-number ColE1/pMB1/pBR322/pUC origin of replication
   6540..7400    -  CDS            AmpR: β-lactamase; bla; confers resistance to ampicillin, carbenicillin, and related antibiotics
   7401..7505    -  promoter       AmpR promoter: bla
   7564..7616    -  misc_feature   bom (fragment): basis of mobility region from pBR322
