[The description below was written by a language model from this plasmid's Addgene catalogue record and pLannotate feature annotations shown in this document.]
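Description:
Lenti-sgCrebbp#1/Cre is an HIV-1-derived lentiviral transfer plasmid of about 7.8 kb, built on the pLL3.3 backbone. It delivers two things at once: Cre recombinase and a single guide RNA against the mouse Crebbp gene, which encodes the CBP/KAT3A acetyltransferase. In bacteria it is maintained through a high-copy ColE1/pUC-type origin and selected with ampicillin via the β-lactamase gene.

A CMV enhancer/promoter sits directly upstream of a truncated 5′ LTR, an arrangement that usually allows Tat-independent transcription of the viral genome in packaging cells. It is followed by the Ψ packaging signal with a partial gag sequence, the Rev response element for nuclear export of the unspliced genome, and the cPPT/CTS, which aids nuclear import. The downstream end is closed by a nef-derived fragment and a second truncated LTR.

The payload between these elements consists of two independent units. A human U6 RNA polymerase III promoter drives the 20-nt Crebbp spacer fused to a Streptococcus pyogenes Cas9 guide scaffold, which the feature table annotates as a tracrRNA fragment. The mouse PGK promoter drives Cre, and a WPRE follows to enhance transcript stability and expression. No Cas9 coding sequence is annotated, so the nuclease must come from the target cells or animal.

This design suits hosts carrying Cre-dependent alleles. There, Cre recombines loxP-flanked sequences while the sgRNA directs disruption of Crebbp in the same transduced cells. The associated publication describes a multiplexed in vivo approach to identify driver genes in small cell lung cancer, which fits use of this vector to test Crebbp loss in mouse tumour models.
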