Addgene plasmid #193209: Lenti-sgCrebbp#1/Cre
Purpose: Lentiviral vector expressing Cre recombinase (driven by mPGK promoter) and an sgRNA against the mouse Crebbp gene
Depositing lab: Julien Sage. Depositing organization: Stanford University. Publication: A multiplexed in vivo approach to identify driver genes in small cell lung cancer. Lee MC, Cai H, Murray CW, Li C, Shue YT, Andrejka L, He AL, Holzem AME, Drainas AP, Ko JH, Coles GL, Kong C, Zhu S, Zhu C, Wang J, van de Rijn M, Petrov DA, Winslow MM, Sage J. Cell Rep. 2023 Jan 13;42(1):111990. doi: 10.1016/j.celrep.2023.111990. PubMed 36640300.
Backbone
  Vector backbone: pLL3.3
  Vector type: Mammalian Expression, Lentiviral, CRISPR
Growth in bacteria
  Bacterial resistance: Ampicillin, 100 μg/mL
  Growth temperature: 37°C
  Growth strain: NEB Stable
  Copy number: High Copy
Gene/Insert
  Gene/Insert name: sgCrebbp#1
  gRNA/shRNA sequence: CTGTAGTAGGCTGCATCACG
  Species: M. musculus (mouse)
  Insert size (bp): 20
  Entrez Gene: Crebbp (a.k.a. CBP, CBP/p300, KAT3A, p300/CBP)
  Promoter: U6
  Cloning method: Restriction Enzyme; 5′ cloning site Unknown (unknown if destroyed); 3′ cloning site Unknown (unknown if destroyed)
Terms and licenses: Academic/Nonprofit Terms; Industry Terms: Not Available to Industry
Depositor comments: Please visit https://www.biorxiv.org/content/10.1101/2022.03.28.485708v1 for bioRxiv preprint.
How to cite: Lenti-sgCrebbp#1/Cre was a gift from Julien Sage (Addgene plasmid # 193209 ; http://n2t.net/addgene:193209 ; RRID:Addgene_193209)
